>Addgene plasmid #1170 | Rnq1 (153-405)-GFP | addgene partial sequence | sequence record 42837 | GFP-R 5'-CCATCTAATTCAACAAGAATTGGGACAAC-3'
GCCAGAAAAATTGAAGGATTCGTGCTGTCCATTGGAGTTCTGGTTTCCGCCGTATTGCGGTCTTCCGTAC
TCATTGGATTGCTGTTGACCATTCTGTTGCGGTCTACCATACTCATTAGCCTGTTGCTGGCCCCCATAAC
TCGAATTTGAATTGGAGTTATTGCCCAGGTAGGAACTTGCCATGGAAGCCAAAGCTGAGAATGAACTGGA
GTGGCCTTGTTGCTGCTGCTGACCCTGTTGTTGATGCTGATAGTTTTGGCCTTGTTGCTGGTATTGCTGC
TGGTTGTTTTGGCCTTGTTGATTGTATTGCTGTTGGTTGGATTGAGTTTGTCCACCACCTAAGTAAGATT
GAGCCATGGAGGCCAATGAGGAAAAAGCACCACCAGGTTGTCCCTGTTGTTGTTGGTAACCACCGTTGCC
ACCTTGGTACTGTTGATTATTGTAACCTTGACTATTTTGGTTACCGTTTTGATAGGATTGGTTATAGCCC
TGTTGACTATTGTTGGAGTTCTGATTATTATTGGAATGCATAAAAGAGCTTGCCATAGAAGCCAGTGCTC
CAAAGGAGGAACCACCGGAGCTTTGATTTTGACCTTGCTGATTATTGTTGTTGGAATTCATGAAAGATGA
AGCCAAAGACGCCAAAGCAGTAAAAGAACCTTGACCTTGACCTTGTCCTTGACCTTGACCTTGACCTTGA
CCTTGTCCCTGACCTTGCATGGATC
