[The description below was written by a language model from this plasmid's Addgene catalogue record.]
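Description:
Rnq1 (153-405)-GFP is a yeast expression plasmid built on pRS316, a Sikorski and Hieter shuttle vector of about 4.9 kb without insert. pRS316 is a centromeric (CEN/ARS) plasmid that is maintained at low copy number in Saccharomyces cerevisiae and is selected through its URA3 auxotrophic marker. These are general properties of the backbone and are not listed explicitly in the record. In E. coli the plasmid is selected with ampicillin, and the record lists it as low copy.

The insert is a 756 bp fragment of the S. cerevisiae RNQ1 gene (YCL028W) encoding residues 153 to 405 of the protein. It was cloned between BamHI and EcoRI sites, both of which remain intact, and is fused at its C terminus to GFP. An alternative name, pRNQ(153-405)sGFP, points to the same fusion arrangement. The record does not state the promoter driving expression, and no feature table is provided to confirm regulatory elements or the exact GFP variant.

Rnq1 is a glutamine/asparagine-rich yeast protein known for prion behaviour, and the associated publication describes it as an epigenetic modifier of protein function. A GFP fusion of this C-terminal portion would let the fragment's distribution be followed in living yeast by fluorescence microscopy, for example to distinguish diffuse from aggregated (punctate) states. The record itself does not spell out this specific use, so it is an inference from the construct design and the publication title.
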