Addgene plasmid #1170: Rnq1 (153-405)-GFP
Depositing lab: Susan Lindquist. Depositing organization: Whitehead Institute for Biomedical Research. Publication: Rnq1: an epigenetic modifier of protein function in yeast. Sondheimer N, Lindquist S. Mol Cell 2000 Jan;5(1):163-72. 10.1016/S1097-2765(00)80412-8 PubMed 10678178.
Backbone
  Vector backbone: pRS316
  Backbone manufacturer: Hieter and Sikorski
  Backbone size w/o insert (bp): 4895
  Vector type: Yeast Expression
Growth in bacteria
  Bacterial resistance: Ampicillin, 100 μg/mL
  Growth temperature: 37°C
  Growth strain: DH5alpha
  Copy number: Low Copy
Gene/Insert
  Gene/Insert name: RNQ1 (153-405) (alt names: pRNQ(153-405)sGFP; RNQ1)
  Species: S. cerevisiae (budding yeast)
  Insert size (bp): 756
  Entrez Gene: RNQ1 (a.k.a. YCL028W)
  Tag / fusion protein: GFP (C terminal on insert)
  Cloning method: Restriction Enzyme; 5′ cloning site BamHI (not destroyed); 3′ cloning site EcoRI (not destroyed)
  Sequencing primers: 5′ n/a
Terms and licenses: Academic/Nonprofit Terms; Industry Terms: Not Available to Industry
How to cite: Rnq1 (153-405)-GFP was a gift from Susan Lindquist (Addgene plasmid # 1170 ; http://n2t.net/addgene:1170 ; RRID:Addgene_1170)
